>Addgene plasmid #192344 | tet pLKO.1-shNUP37 v2 puro | addgene full sequence | sequence record 375216 | Addgene NGS Result
TTGGGGTTGCGCCTTTTCCAAGGCAGCCCTGGGTTTGCGCAGGGACGCGGCTGCTCTGGGCGTGGTTCCG
GGAAACGCAGCGGCGCCGACCCTGGGTCTCGCACATTCTTCACGTCCGTTCGCAGCGTCACCCGGATCTT
CGCCGCTACCCTTGTGGGCCCCCCGGCGACGCTTCCTGCTCCGCCCCTAAGTCGGGAAGGTTCCTTGCGG
TTCGCGGCGTGCCGGACGTGACAAACGGAAGCCGCACGTCTCACTAGTACCCTCGCAGACGGACAGCGCC
AGGGAGCAATGGCAGCGCGCCGACCGCGATGGGCTGTGGCCAATAGCGGCTGCTCAGCAGGGCGCGCCGA
GAGCAGCGGCCGGGAAGGGGCGGTGCGGGAGGCGGGGTGTGGGGCGGTAGTGTGGGCCCTGTTCCTGCCC
GCGCGGTGTTCCGCATTCTGCAAGCCTCCGGAGCGCACGTCGGCAGTCGGCTCCCTCGTTGACCGAATCA
CCGACCTCTCTCCCCAGGGGGATCTGTGAGTTTGGGGACCCTTGATTGTTCTTTCTTTTTCGCTATTGTA
AAATTCATGTTATATGGAGGGGGCAAAGTTTTCAGGGTGTTGTTTAGAATGGGAAGATGTCCCTTGTATC
ACCATGGACCCTCATGATAATTTTGTTTCTTTCACTTTCTACTCTGTTGACAACCATTGTCTCCTCTTAT
TTTCTTTTCATTTTCTGTAACTTTTTCGTTAAACTTTAGCTTGCATTTGTAACGAATTTTTAAATTCACT
TTTGTTTATTTGTCAGATTGTAAGTACTTTCTCTAATCACTTTTTTTTCAAGGCAATCAGGGTATATTAT
ATTGTACTTCAGCACAGTTTTAGAGAACAATTGTTATAATTAAATGATAAGGTAGAATATTTCTGCATAT
AAATTCTGGCTGGCGTGGAAATATTCTTATTGGTAGAAACAACTACATCCTGGTCATCATCCTGCCTTTC
TCTTTATGGTTACAATGATATACACTGTTTGAGATGAGGATAAAATACTCTGAGTCCAAACCGGGCCCCT
CTGCTAACCATGTTCATGCCTTCTTCTTTTTCCTACAGCTCCTGGGCAACGTGCTGGTTATTGTGCTGTC
TCATCATTTTGGCAAAGAATTGTAATACGACTCACTATAGGGCGAATTGATATGTCTAGATTAGATAAAA
GTAAAGTGATTAACAGCGCATTAGAGCTGCTTAATGAGGTCGGAATCGAAGGTTTAACAACCCGTAAACT
CGCCCAGAAGCTAGGTGTAGAGCAGCCTACATTGTATTGGCATGTAAAAAATAAGCGGGCTTTGCTCGAC
GCCTTAGCCATTGAGATGTTAGATAGGCACCATACTCACTTTTGCCCTTTAGAAGGGGAAAGCTGGCAAG
ATTTTTTACGTAATAACGCTAAAAGTTTTAGATGTGCTTTACTAAGTCATCGCGATGGAGCAAAAGTACA
TTTAGGTACACGGCCTACAGAAAAACAGTATGAAACTCTCGAAAATCAATTAGCCTTTTTATGCCAACAA
GGTTTTTCACTAGAGAATGCATTATATGCACTCAGCGCTGTGGGGCATTTTACTTTAGGTTGCGTATTGG
AAGATCAAGAGCATCAAGTCGCTAAAGAAGAAAGGGAAACACCTACTACTGATAGTATGCCGCCATTATT
ACGACAAGCTATCGAATTATTTGATCACCAAGGTGCAGAGCCAGCCTTCTTATTCGGCCTTGAATTGATC
ATATGCGGATTAGAAAAACAACTTAAATGTGAAAGTGGGTCCGCGTACAGCGGCTCCCGGGAGTTCTAGG
GATCTGCCCCTCTCCCTCCCCCCCCCCTAACGTTACTGGCCGAAGCCGCTTGGAATAAGGCCGGTGTGCG
TTTGTCTATATGTTATTTTCCACCATATTGCCGTCTTTTGGCAATGTGAGGGCCCGGAAACCTGGCCCTG
TCTTCTTGACGAGCATTCCTAGGGGTCTTTCCCCTCTCGCCAAAGGAATGCAAGGTCTGTTGAATGTCGT
GAAGGAAGCAGTTCCTCTGGAAGCTTCTTGAAGACAAACAACGTCTGTAGCGACCCTTTGCAGGCAGCGG
AACCCCCCACCTGGCGACAGGTGCCTCTGCGGCCAAAAGCCACGTGTATAAGATACACCTGCAAAGGCGG
CACAACCCCAGTGCCACGTTGTGAGTTGGATAGTTGTGGAAAGAGTCAAATGGCTCTCCTCAAGCGTATT
CAACAAGGGGCTGAAGGATGCCCAGAAGGTACCCCATTGTATGGGATCTGATCTGGGGCCTCGGTGCACA
TGCTTTACATGTGTTTAGTCGAGGTTAAAAAAACGTCTAGGCCCCCCGAACCACGGGGACGTGGTTTTCC
TTTGAAAAACACGATGATAAGGATCCACCGGAGCTTACCATGACCGAGTACAAGCCCACGGTGCGCCTCG
CCACCCGCGACGACGTCCCCAGGGCCGTACGCACCCTCGCCGCCGCGTTCGCCGACTACCCCGCCACGCG
CCACACCGTCGATCCGGACCGCCACATCGAGCGGGTCACCGAGCTGCAAGAACTCTTCCTCACGCGCGTC
GGGCTCGACATCGGCAAGGTGTGGGTCGCGGACGACGGCGCCGCGGTGGCGGTCTGGACCACGCCGGAGA
GCGTCGAAGCGGGGGCGGTGTTCGCCGAGATCGGCCCGCGCATGGCCGAGTTGAGCGGTTCCCGGCTGGC
CGCGCAGCAACAGATGGAAGGCCTCCTGGCGCCGCACCGGCCCAAGGAGCCCGCGTGGTTCCTGGCCACC
GTCGGCGTCTCGCCCGACCACCAGGGCAAGGGTCTGGGCAGCGCCGTCGTGCTCCCCGGAGTGGAGGCGG
CCGAGCGCGCCGGGGTGCCCGCCTTCCTGGAGACCTCCGCGCCCCGCAACCTCCCCTTCTACGAGCGGCT
CGGCTTCACCGTCACCGCCGACGTCGAGGTGCCCGAAGGACCGCGCACCTGGTGCATGACCCGCAAGCCC
GGTGCCTGACGCCCGCCCCACGACCCGCAGCGCCCGACCGAAAGGAGCGCACGACCCCATGCATCGGTAC
CTTTAAGACCAATGACTTACAAGGCAGCTGTAGATCTTAGCCACTTTTTAAAAGAAAAGGGGGGACTGGA
AGGGCTAATTCACTCCCAACGAAGACAAGATCTGCTTTTTGCTTGTACTGGGTCTCTCTGGTTAGACCAG
ATCTGAGCCTGGGAGCTCTCTGGCTAACTAGGGAACCCACTGCTTAAGCCTCAATAAAGCTTGCCTTGAG
TGCTTCAAGTAGTGTGTGCCCGTCTGTTGTGTGACTCTGGTAACTAGAGATCCCTCAGACCCTTTTAGTC
AGTGTGGAAAATCTCTAGCAGTAGTAGTTCATGTCATCTTATTATTCAGTATTTATAACTTGCAAAGAAA
TGAATATCAGAGAGTGAGAGGAACTTGTTTATTGCAGCTTATAATGGTTACAAATAAAGCAATAGCATCA
CAAATTTCACAAATAAAGCATTTTTTTCACTGCATTCTAGTTGTGGTTTGTCCAAACTCATCAATGTATC
TTATCATGTCTGGCTCTAGCTATCCCGCCCCTAACTCCGCCCATCCCGCCCCTAACTCCGCCCAGTTCCG
CCCATTCTCCGCCCCATGGCTGACTAATTTTTTTTATTTATGCAGAGGCCGAGGCCGCCTCGGCCTCTGA
GCTATTCCAGAAGTAGTGAGGAGGCTTTTTTGGAGGCCTAGGGACGTACCCAATTCGCCCTATAGTGAGT
CGTATTACGCGCGCTCACTGGCCGTCGTTTTACAACGTCGTGACTGGGAAAACCCTGGCGTTACCCAACT
TAATCGCCTTGCAGCACATCCCCCTTTCGCCAGCTGGCGTAATAGCGAAGAGGCCCGCACCGATCGCCCT
TCCCAACAGTTGCGCAGCCTGAATGGCGAATGGG
[124 nt withheld, positions 3955-4078]
C
[91 nt withheld, positions 4080-4170]
A
[49 nt withheld, positions 4172-4220]
CCTTTGACGTTGGAGTCCACGTTCTTT
[37 nt withheld, positions 4248-4284]
ACCCTATCTCGGTCTATTCTTTTGATTTATAAGGGATTTTGCCGATTTCGGCCTATTGGTTAAAAAATGA
GCTGATTTAACAAAAATTTAACGCGAATTTTAACAAAATATTAACGCTTACAATTTAGGTGGCACTTTTC
GGGGAAATGTGCGCGGAACCCCTATTTGTTTATTTTTCTAAATACATTCAAATATGTATCCGCTCATGAG
ACAATAACCCTGATAAATGCTTCAATAATATTGAAAAAGGAAGAGTATGAGTATTCAACATTTCCGTGTC
GCCCTTATTCCCTTTTTTGCGGCATTTTGCCTTCCTGTTTTTGCTCACCCAGAAACGCTGGTGAAAGTAA
AAGATGCTGAAGATCAGTTGGGTGCACGAGTGGGTTACATCGAACTGGATCTCAACAGCGGTAAGATCCT
TGAGAGTTTTCGCCCCGAAGAACGTTTTCCAATGATGAGCACTTTTAAAGTTCTGCTATGTGGCGCGGTA
TTATCCCGTATTGACGCCGGGCAAGAGCAACTCGGTCGCCGCATACACTATTCTCAGAATGACTTGGTTG
AGTACTCACCAGTCACAGAAAAGCATCTTACGGATGGCATGACAGTAAGAGAATTATGCAGTGCTGCCAT
AACCATGAGTGATAACACTGCGGCCAACTTACTTCTGACAACGATCGGAGGACCGAAGGAGCTAACCGCT
TTTTTGCACAACATGGGGGATCATGTAACTCGCCTTGATCGTTGGGAACCGGAGCTGAATGAAGCCATAC
CAAACGACGAGCGTGACACCACGATGCCTGTAGCAATGGCAACAACGTTGCGCAAACTATTAACTGGCGA
ACTACTTACTCTAGCTTCCCGGCAACAATTAATAGACTGGATGGAGGCGGATAAAGTTGCAGGACCACTT
CTGCGCTCGGCCCTTCCGGCTGGCTGGTTTATTGCTGATAAATCTGGAGCCGGTGAGCGTGGGTCTCGCG
GTATCATTGCAGCACTGGGGCCAGATGGTAAGCCCTCCCGTATCGTAGTTATCTACACGACGGGGAGTCA
GGCAACTATGGATGAACGAAATAGACAGATCGCTGAGATAGGTGCCTCACTGATTAAGCATTGGTAACTG
TCAGACCAAGTTTACTCATATATACTTTAGATTGATTTAAAACTTCATTTTTAATTTAAAAGGATCTAGG
TGAAGATCCTTTTTGATAATCTCATGACCAAAATCCCTTAACGTGAGTTTTCGTTCCACTGAGCGTCAGA
CCCCGTAGAAAAGATCAAAGGATCTTCTTGAGATCCTTTTTTTCTGCGCGTAATCTGCTGCTTGCAAACA
AAAAAACCACCGCTACCAGCGGTGGTTTGTTTGCCGGATCAAGAGCTACCAACTCTTTTTCCGAAGGTAA
CTGGCTTCAGCAGAGCGCAGATACCAAATACTGTTCTTCTAGTGTAGCCGTAGTTAGGCCACCACTTCAA
GAACTCTGTAGCACCGCCTACATACCTCGCTCTGCTAATCCTGTTACCAGTGGCTGCTGCCAGTGGCGAT
AAGTCGTGTCTTACCGGGTTGGACTCAAGACGATAGTTACCGGATAAGGCGCAGCGGTCGGGCTGAACGG
GGGGTTCGTGCACACAGCCCAGCTTGGAGCGAACGACCTACACCGAACTGAGATACCTACAGCGTGAGCT
ATGAGAAAGCGCCACGCTTCCCGAAGGGAGAAAGGCGGACAGGTATCCGGTAAGCGGCAGGGTCGGAACA
GGAGAGCGCACGAGGGAGCTTCCAGGGGGAAACGCCTGGTATCTTTATAGTCCTGTCGGGTTTCGCCACC
TCTGACTTGAGCGTCGATTTTTGTGATGCTCGTCAGGGGGGCGGAGCCTATGGAAAAACGCCAGCAACGC
GGCCTTTTTACGGTTCCTGGCCTTTTGCTGGCCTTTTGCTCACATGTTCTTTCCTGCGTTATCCCCTGAT
TCTGTGGATAACCGTATTACCGCCTTTGAGTGAGCTGATACCGCTCGCCGCAGCCGAACGACCGAGCGCA
GCGAGTCAGTGAGCGAGGAAGCGGAAGAGCGCCCAATACGCAAACCGCCTCTCCCCGCGCGTTGGCCGAT
TCATTAATGCAGCTGGCACGACAGGTTTCCCGACTGGAAAGCGGGCAGTGAGCGCAACGCAATTAATGTG
AGTTAGCTCACTCATTAGGCACCCCAGGCTTTACACTTTATGCTTCCGGCTCGTATGTTGTGTGGAATTG
TGAGCGGATAACAATTTCACACAGGAAACAGCTATGACCATGATTACGCCAAGCGCGCAATTAACCCTCA
CTAAAGGGAACAAAAGCTGGAGCTGCAAGCTTAATGTAGTCTTATGCAATACTCTTGTAGTCTTGCAACA
TGGTAACGATGAGTTAGCAACATGCCTTACAAGGAGAGAAAAAGCACCGTGCATGCCGATTGGTGGAAGT
AAGGTGGTACGATCGTGCCTTATTAGGAAGGCAACAGACGGGTCTGACATGGATTGGACGAACCACTGAA
TTGCCGCATTGCAGAGATATTGTATTTAAGTGCCTAGCTCGATACATAAACGGGTCTCTCTGGTTAGACC
AGATCTGAGCCTGGGAGCTCTCTGGCTAACTAGGGAACCCACTGCTTAAGCCTCAATAAAGCTTGCCTTG
AGTGCTTCAAGTAGTGTGTGCCCGTCTGTTGTGTGACTCTGGTAACTAGAGATCCCTCAGACCCTTTTAG
TCAGTGTGGAAAATCTCTAGCAGTGGCGCCCGAACAGGGACTTGAAAGCGAAAGGGAAACCAGAGGAGCT
CTCTCGACGCAGGACTCGGCTTGCTGAAGCGCGCACGGCAAGAGGCGAGGGGCGGCGACTGGTGAGTACG
CCAAAAATTTTGACTAGCGGAGGCTAGAAGGAGAGAGATGGGTGCGAGAGCGTCAGTATTAAGCGGGGGA
GAATTAGATCGCGATGGGAAAAAATTCGGTTAAGGCCAGGGGGAAAGAAAAAATATAAATTAAAACATAT
AGTATGGGCAAGCAGGGAGCTAGAACGATTCGCAGTTAATCCTGGCCTGTTAGAAACATCAGAAGGCTGT
AGACAAATACTGGGACAGCTACAACCATCCCTTCAGACAGGATCAGAAGAACTTAGATCATTATATAATA
CAGTAGCAACCCTCTATTGTGTGCATCAAAGGATAGAGATAAAAGACACCAAGGAAGCTTTAGACAAGAT
AGAGGAAGAGCAAAACAAAAGTAAGACCACCGCACAGCAAGCGGCCGCTGATCTTCAGACCTGGAGGAGG
AGATATGAGGGACAATTGGAGAAGTGAATTATATAAATATAAAGTAGTAAAAATTGAACCATTAGGAGTA
GCACCCACCAAGGCAAAGAGAAGAGTGGTGCAGAGAGAAAAAAGAGCAGTGGGAATAGGAGCTTTGTTCC
TTGGGTTCTTGGGAGCAGCAGGAAGCACTATGGGCGCAGCGTCAATGACGCTGACGGTACAGGCCAGACA
ATTATTGTCTGGTATAGTGCAGCAGCAGAACAATTTGCTGAGGGCTATTGAGGCGCAACAGCATCTGTTG
CAACTCACAGTCTGGGGCATCAAGCAGCTCCAGGCAAGAATCCTGGCTGTGGAAAGATACCTAAAGGATC
AACAGCTCCTGGGGATTTGGGGTTGCTCTGGAAAACTCATTTGCACCACTGCTGTGCCTTGGAATGCTAG
TTGGAGTAATAAATCTCTGGAACAGATTTGGAATCACACGACCTGGATGGAGTGGGACAGAGAAATTAAC
AATTACACAAGCTTAATACACTCCTTAATTGAAGAATCGCAAAACCAGCAAGAAAAGAATGAACAAGAAT
TATTGGAATTAGATAAATGGGCAAGTTTGTGGAATTGGTTTAACATAACAAATTGGCTGTGGTATATAAA
ATTATTCATAATGATAGTAGGAGGCTTGGTAGGTTTAAGAATAGTTTTTGCTGTACTTTCTATAGTGAAT
AGAGTTAGGCAGGGATATTCACCATTATCGTTTCAGACCCACCTCCCAACCCCGAGGGGACCCGACAGGC
CCGAAGGAATAGAAGAAGAAGGTGGAGAGAGAGACAGAGACAGATCCATTCGATTAGTGAACGGATCTCG
ACGGTATCGATCACGAGACTAGCCTCGAGCGGCCGCAATATTTGCATGTCGCTATGTGTTCTGGGAAATC
ACCATAAACGTGAAATCCCTATCAGTGATAGAGACTTATAAGTTCCCTATCAGTGATAGAGACACCGGGA
ATCAGAACAAGTGCCATTACTGCAGTAATGGCACTTGTTCTGATTCTTTTTGAATTCTCGACCTCGAGAC
AAATGGCAGTATTCATCCACAATTTTAAAAGAAAAGGGGGGATTGGGGGGTACAGTGCAGGGGAAAGAAT
AGTAGACATAATAGCAACAGACATACAAACTAAAGAATTACAAAAACAAATTACAAAAATTCAAAATTTT
CGGGTTTATTACAGGGACAGCAGAGATCCACTTTGGCCGCGGCTCGAGGGGG
Features (pLannotate 1.2.2; 29 found; start..end, strand, type, name):
    516..1088    +  intron         β-globin intron: intron from rabbit β-globin gene
   1143..1161    +  promoter       T7 promoter: promoter for bacteriophage T7 RNA polymerase
   1172..1792    +  CDS            tetR: TETR2_ECOLX - Experimental evidence at protein level: Swiss-Prot protein existence level 1. TetR is the repressor of the tetracycline resistance element; its N-terminal region forms a helix-turn-helix structure and binds DNA. Binding of tetracycline to TetR reduces the repressor affinity for the tetracycline resistance gene (tetA) promoter operator sites. From Escherichia coli.
   1938..2400    +  misc_feature   IRES: internal ribosome entry site (IRES) of the encephalomyocarditis virus (EMCV)
   2420..3019    +  CDS            PuroR: puromycin N-acetyltransferase; pac from Streptomyces alboniger; confers resistance to puromycin
   3062..3145    +  CDS            nef (fragment): NEF_HV1Z2 - Experimental evidence at protein level: Swiss-Prot protein existence level 1. Extracellular Nef protein targets CD4(+) T-lymphocytes for apoptosis by interacting with CXCR4 surface receptors. From Human immunodeficiency virus type 1 group M subtype D (isolate Z2/CDC-Z34) (HIV-1).
   3147..3380    +  LTR            3' LTR (ΔU3): self-inactivating 3' long terminal repeat (LTR) from HIV-1
   3452..3573    +  polyA_signal   SV40 poly(A) signal: SV40 polyadenylation signal
   3613..3748    +  rep_origin     SV40 ori: SV40 origin of replication
   3769..3787    -  promoter       T7 promoter: promoter for bacteriophage T7 RNA polymerase
   3795..3950    +  CDS            lacZα (fragment): LacZα fragment of β-galactosidase; lacZ fragment
   3955..4383    +  rep_origin     f1 ori (sequence partly withheld): f1 bacteriophage origin of replication; arrow indicates direction of (+) strand synthesis
   4436..4540    +  promoter       AmpR promoter: bla
   4541..5401    +  CDS            AmpR: β-lactamase; bla; confers resistance to ampicillin, carbenicillin, and related antibiotics
   5572..6160    +  rep_origin     ori: high-copy-number ColE1/pMB1/pBR322/pUC origin of replication
   6343..6435    +  CDS            lacI (fragment): lac repressor; lacI; The lac repressor binds to the lac operator to inhibit transcription in E. coli. This inhibition can be relieved by adding lactose or isopropyl-β-D-thiogalactopyranoside (IPTG).
   6448..6469    +  protein_bind   CAP binding site: CAP binding activates transcription in the presence of cAMP. E. coli catabolite activator protein
   6484..6514    +  promoter       lac promoter: promoter for the E. coli lac operon
   6522..6538    +  protein_bind   lac operator: The lac repressor binds to the lac operator to inhibit transcription in E. coli. This inhibition can be relieved by adding lactose or isopropyl-β-D-thiogalactopyranoside (IPTG). lac repressor encoded by lacI
   6583..6601    +  promoter       T3 promoter: promoter for bacteriophage T3 RNA polymerase
   6629..6855    +  promoter       RSV promoter: Rous sarcoma virus enhancer/promoter
   6856..7036    +  LTR            5' LTR (truncated): truncated 5' long terminal repeat (LTR) from HIV-1
   7083..7208    +  misc_feature   HIV-1 Ψ: packaging signal of human immunodeficiency virus type 1
   7192..7555    +  CDS            HIV-1 gag (fragment): gag protein from human immunodeficiency virus 1; gag
   7701..7934    +  misc_feature   RRE: The Rev response element (RRE) of HIV-1 allows for Rev-dependent mRNA export from the nucleus to the cytoplasm.
   8311..8411    +  CDS            Rev (fragment): human immunodeficiency virus 1 (HIV-1) Rev protein; rev; enhances nuclear export of unspliced and incompletely spliced viral mRNAs
   8452..8546    +  promoter       H1-2O2 promoter: doxycycline-inducible variant of the human H1 RNA promoter (Henriksen et al., 2007)
   8647..8764    +  misc_feature   cPPT/CTS: central polypurine tract and central termination sequence of HIV-1
   8813..507     +  promoter       hPGK promoter (across the origin): human phosphoglycerate kinase 1 promoter
