[The description below was written by a language model from this plasmid's Addgene catalogue record and pLannotate feature annotations shown in this document.]
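Description:
tet pLKO.1-shNUP37 v2 puro is a third-generation-style, self-inactivating HIV-1 lentiviral vector built on the tet pLKO.1 puro backbone for doxycycline-inducible knockdown of human NUP37, a nucleoporin gene. It is propagated in E. coli through a high-copy ColE1/pUC-type origin with ampicillin selection (AmpR), and also carries an f1 origin and residual lac and phage-promoter elements from the cloning backbone. The viral genome is transcribed from an RSV enhancer/promoter fused to a truncated 5' LTR and includes the Ψ packaging signal with a partial gag region, the Rev response element for Rev-dependent nuclear export, the cPPT/CTS, and a ΔU3 3' LTR that inactivates LTR promoter activity after integration. An SV40 polyadenylation signal and SV40 origin lie downstream of the 3' LTR.

The payload has two parts that work together. The shRNA against NUP37, cloned between retained AgeI and EcoRI sites, sits downstream of the H1-2O2 promoter, a variant of the human H1 RNA polymerase III promoter containing tet operator sites. A separate cassette uses the human PGK promoter, followed by a rabbit β-globin intron, to express the TetR repressor and, through an EMCV IRES, puromycin N-acetyltransferase. Constitutively produced TetR binds the operators and keeps hairpin transcription off. Tetracycline or doxycycline releases TetR and permits shRNA expression. Puromycin resistance allows selection of stably transduced mammalian cells. The "v2" designation suggests it is one of multiple hairpins against the same target, though the record does not describe the others. It is intended for generating cell lines with regulated, reversible NUP37 depletion, deposited in connection with work on nucleocytoplasmic transport of HER2.
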