Addgene plasmid #192344: tet pLKO.1-shNUP37 v2 puro
Purpose: Lentiviral expression vector for an inducible shNUP37 v2
Depositing lab: Kevin Janes. Depositing organization: University of Virginia. Publication: Nucleocytoplasmic transport of active HER2 causes fractional escape from the DCIS-like state. Wang L, Paudel BB, McKnight RA, Janes KA. Nat Commun. 2023 Apr 13;14(1):2110. doi: 10.1038/s41467-023-37914-x. PubMed 37055441.
Backbone
  Vector backbone: tet pLKO.1 puro
  Backbone manufacturer: Addgene #21915
  Vector type: Lentiviral
Growth in bacteria
  Bacterial resistance: Ampicillin, 100 μg/mL
  Growth temperature: 30°C
  Growth strain: NEB Stable
  Copy number: High Copy
Gene/Insert
  Gene/Insert name: shNUP37 v2
  gRNA/shRNA sequence: GAATCAGAACAAGTGCCATTA
  Species: H. sapiens (human)
  Entrez Gene: NUP37 (a.k.a. MCPH24, p37)
  Cloning method: Restriction Enzyme; 5′ cloning site AgeI (not destroyed); 3′ cloning site EcoRI (not destroyed)
Terms and licenses: Academic/Nonprofit Terms; Industry Terms: Not Available to Industry
How to cite: tet pLKO.1-shNUP37 v2 puro was a gift from Kevin Janes (Addgene plasmid # 192344 ; http://n2t.net/addgene:192344 ; RRID:Addgene_192344)
